Addgene plasmid #122630: pAAV-GFAP104-melanopsin-mCherry
Purpose: AAV-mediated expression of melanopsin-mCherry under the GFAP promoter
Depositing lab: Edward Boyden. Depositing organization: Massachusetts Institute of Technology. Publication: Melanopsin for precise optogenetic activation of astrocyte-neuron networks. Mederos S, Hernandez-Vivanco A, Ramirez-Franco J, Martin-Fernandez M, Navarrete M, Yang A, Boyden ES, Perea G. Glia. 2019 May;67(5):915-934. doi: 10.1002/glia.23580. Epub 2019 Jan 11. PubMed 30632636.
Backbone
  Vector backbone: pAAV-GFAP104
  Backbone manufacturer: stratagene
  Backbone size w/o insert (bp): 4906
  Total vector size (bp): 7093
  Vector type: Mammalian Expression, AAV
Growth in bacteria
  Bacterial resistance: Ampicillin, 100 μg/mL
  Growth temperature: 37°C
  Growth strain: NEB Stable
  Growth instructions: Can use DH5alpha at 37°C or Stbl3 at 30°C. Carbenicillin is preferred over ampicillin. In DH5alpha this plasmid may act more like a high copy plasmid, although in Stbl3 it may act more like a low copy plasmid.
  Copy number: High Copy
Gene/Insert
  Gene/Insert name: melanopsin-mCherry
  Species: Synthetic
  Insert size (bp): 2187
  Promoter: GFAP104
  Tag / fusion protein: mCherry (C terminal on insert)
  Cloning method: Restriction Enzyme; 5′ cloning site BamHI (not destroyed); 3′ cloning site EcoRI (not destroyed)
  Sequencing primers: 5′ ggagagctctccccatag; 3′ cagcgtatccacatagcg
Terms and licenses: Academic/Nonprofit Terms; Industry Terms: Not Available to Industry
Depositor comments: The plasmid is fully sequenced in the coding sequence regions (opsin-fluorophore and important flanking regions). Multiple digestions were done to verify the vector structure. The construct and the virus were both tested in vitro.
How to cite: pAAV-GFAP104-melanopsin-mCherry was a gift from Edward Boyden (Addgene plasmid # 122630 ; http://n2t.net/addgene:122630 ; RRID:Addgene_122630)
