[The description below was written by a language model from this plasmid's Addgene catalogue record and pLannotate feature annotations shown in this document.]
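Description:
pAAV-GFAP104-melanopsin-mCherry is an adeno-associated virus transfer plasmid for mammalian expression, built on a pAAV-GFAP104 backbone. It is maintained in E. coli through a high-copy ColE1/pUC-type origin and selected with the β-lactamase (AmpR) gene, which confers ampicillin/carbenicillin resistance. An f1 phage origin is also present. The expression cassette is flanked by AAV2 inverted terminal repeats, which direct replication and packaging of the intervening DNA into AAV particles when rep/cap and helper functions are supplied in trans. In the sequenced record the downstream ITR is annotated intact, whereas only short ITR fragments are detected at the upstream end, which may reflect the difficulty of sequencing these repeats or partial loss. The sequenced record is also slightly shorter (7,046 nt) than the catalogued size (7,093 bp).

The payload is melanopsin fused at its C terminus to the red fluorescent protein mCherry. The feature table identifies the opsin as human OPN4, although the catalogue lists the insert species as synthetic. The fusion was cloned between BamHI and EcoRI sites. According to the catalogue, expression is driven by the GFAP104 promoter, a glial fibrillary acidic protein-derived element. The annotation software does not label this promoter, and the region upstream of the coding sequence shows only small fragment matches (SV40 small t antigen, EF-1α core) that are probably incidental. Downstream, a WPRE enhances transcript stability and expression, and a human growth hormone polyadenylation signal terminates the transcript.

The associated publication describes melanopsin as an optogenetic tool for activating astrocyte-neuron networks. The construct therefore serves to produce AAV for light-driven activation of GFAP-expressing astrocytes, with mCherry marking the transduced cells.
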