Features (pLannotate 1.2.2; 16 found; start..end, strand, type, name):
     12..39      +  repeat_region  AAV2 ITR (fragment): inverted terminal repeat of adeno-associated virus serotype 2 inverted
     68..95      +  repeat_region  AAV2 ITR (fragment): inverted terminal repeat of adeno-associated virus serotype 2 inverted
    152..218     +  CDS            small t antigen (fragment): SV40 (simian virus 40) small t antigen
    244..297     +  promoter       EF-1α core promoter (fragment): core promoter for human elongation factor EF-1α
   1004..2437    +  CDS            OPN4: OPN4_HUMAN - Also known as MOP. Experimental evidence at protein level: Swiss-Prot protein existence level 1. Photoreceptor that binds cis-retinaldehydes (PubMed:15674244). Contributes to pupillar reflex, photoentrainment and other non-image forming responses to light (By similarity). May be involved in the optokinetic visual tracking response (By similarity). May be involved in the regulation of retinal hyaloid vessel growth and regression (By similarity). From Homo sapiens (Human).
   2447..3153    +  CDS            mCherry (fragment): monomeric derivative of DsRed fluorescent protein (Shaner et al., 2004) mammalian codon-optimized
   3179..3767    +  misc_feature   WPRE: woodchuck hepatitis virus posttranscriptional regulatory element
   3787..4263    +  polyA_signal   hGH poly(A) signal: human growth hormone polyadenylation signal
   4309..4449    +  repeat_region  AAV2 ITR: inverted terminal repeat of adeno-associated virus serotype 2 inverted
   4454..4505    -  misc_feature   bom (fragment): basis of mobility region from pBR322
   4524..4979    +  rep_origin     f1 ori (sequence partly withheld): f1 bacteriophage origin of replication; arrow indicates direction of (+) strand synthesis
   4980..5029    -  misc_feature   bom (fragment): basis of mobility region from pBR322
   5131..5166    -  CDS            rop (fragment): Rop protein, which maintains plasmids at low copy number; rop
   5261..5365    +  promoter       AmpR promoter: bla
   5366..6226    +  CDS            AmpR: β-lactamase; bla; confers resistance to ampicillin, carbenicillin, and related antibiotics
   6397..6985    +  rep_origin     ori: high-copy-number ColE1/pMB1/pBR322/pUC origin of replication
>Addgene plasmid #122630 | pAAV-GFAP104-melanopsin-mCherry | addgene full sequence | sequence record 241995 | Addgene NGS Result
CCTGCAGGCAGCTGCGCGCTCGCTCGCTCACTGAGGCCGCCCGGGCGTCGGGCGACCTTTGGTCGCCCGG
CCTCAGTGAGCGAGCGAGCGCGCAGAGAGGGAGTGGCCAACTCCATCACTAGGGGTTCCTGCGGCCGCAC
GCGTTGCAAAGATGGATAAAGTTTTAAACAGAGAGGAATCTTTGCAGCTAATGGACCTTCTAGGTCTTGA
AAGGAGTGGGAATTGGCTCCGGTGCCCGTCAGTGGGCAGAGCGCACATCGCCCACAGTCCCCGAGAAGTT
GGGGGGAGGGGTCGGCAGCGCTAGATCTAACATATCCTGGTGTGGAGTAGGGGACGCTGCTCTGACAGAG
GCTCGGGGGCCTGAGCTGGCTCTGTGAGCTGGGGAGGAGGCAGACAGCCAGGCCTTGTCTGCAAGCAGAC
CTGGCAGCATTGGGCTGGCCGCCCCCCAGGGCCTCCTCTTCATGCCCAGTGAATGACTCACCTTGGCACA
GACACAATGTTCGGGGTGGGCACAGTGCCTGCTTCCCGCCGCACCCCAGCCCCCCTCAAATGCCTTCCGA
GAAGCCCATTGAGCAGGGGGCTTGCATTGCACCCCAGCCTGACAGCCTGGCATCTTGGGATAAAAGCAGC
ACAGCCCCCTAGGGGCTGCCCTTGCTGTGTGGCGCCACCGGCGGTGGAGAACAAGGCTCTATTCAGCCTG
TGCCCAGGAAAGGGGATCAGGGGATGCCCAGGCATGGACAGTGGGTGGCAGGGGGGGAGAGGAGGGCTGT
CTGCTTCCCAGAAGTCCAAGGACACAAATGGGTGAGGGGAGAGCTCTCCCCATAGCTGGGCTGCGGCCCA
ACCCCACCCCCTCAGGCTATGCCAGGGGGTGTTGCCAGGGGCACCCGGGCATCGCCAGTCTAGCCCACTC
CTTCATAAAGCCCTCGCATCCCAGGAGCGAGCAGAGCCAGAGCAGGTTGGAGAGGAGACGCATCACCTCC
GCTGCTCGCGGGGATCCGCCACCATGAACCCTCCTTCGGGCCCTAGAGTCCTGCCCAGCCCAACCCAAGA
GCCCAGCTGCATGGCCACCCCAGCACCACCCAGCTGGTGGGACAGCTCCCAGAGCAGCATCTCCAGCCTG
GGCCGGCTTCCATCCATCAGTCCCACAGCACCTGGGACTTGGGCTGCTGCCTGGGTCCCCCTCCCCACGG
TTGATGTTCCAGACCATGCCCACTATACCCTGGGCACAGTGATCTTGCTGGTGGGACTCACGGGCATGCT
TGGCAACCTGACGGTCATCTATACCTTCTGCAGGAGCAGAAGCCTCCGGACACCTGCCAACATGTTCATT
ATCAACCTCGCGGTCAGCGACTTCCTCATGAGTTTCACCCAGGCCCCTGTCTTCTTCACCAGTAGCCTCT
ATAAGCAGTGGCTCTTTGGGGAGACAGGCTGCGAGTTCTATGCCTTCTGTGGAGCTCTCTTTGGCATTTC
CTCCATGATCACCCTGACGGCCATCGCCCTGGACCGCTACCTGGTAATCACACGCCCGCTGGCCACCTTT
GGTGTGGCGTCCAAGAGGCGTGCGGCATTTGTCCTGCTGGGCGTTTGGCTCTATGCGCTAGCTTGGAGTC
TGCCACCCTTCTTCGGCTGGAGCGCCTACGTGCCCGAGGGGTTGCTGACATCCTGCTCCTGGGACTACAT
GAGCTTCACGCCGGCCGTGCGTGCCTACACCATGCTTCTCTGCTGCTTCGTGTTCTTCCTCCCTTTATTA
ATTATCATCTACTGCTACATCTTCATCTTCAGGGCCATCCGGGAGACAGGACGGGCTCTCCAGACCTTCG
GGGCCTGCAAGGGCAATGGCGAGTCCCTGTGGCAGCGGCAGCGGCTGCAGAGCGAGTGCAAGATGGCCAA
GATCATGCTGCTGGTCATCCTCCTCTTCGTGCTCTCCTGGGCTCCCTATTCCGCTGTGGCCCTGGTGGCC
TTTGCTGGGTACGCACACGTCCTGACACCCTACATGAGCTCGGTGCCAGCCGTCATCGCCAAGGCCTCTG
CAATCCACAACCCCATCATTTACGCCATCACCCACCCCAAGTACAGGGTGGCCATTGCCCAGCACCTGCC
CTGCCTAGGTGTGCTGCTGGGTGTATCACGCCGGCACAGTCGCCCCTACCCCAGCTACCGCTCCACCCAC
CGCTCCACGCTGACCAGCCACACCTCCAACCTCAGCTGGATCTCCATACGGAGGCGCCAGGAGTCCCTGG
GCTCGGAGAGTGAGGTGGGCTGGACACACATGGAGGCAGCAGCTGTGTGGGGAGCTGCCCAGCAAGCAAA
TGGGCGGTCCCTCTACGGTCAGGGTCTGGAGGACTTGGAAGCCAAGGCACCCCCCAGACCCCAGGGACAC
GAAGCAGAGACTCCAGGGAAGACCAAGGGGCTGATCCCCAGCCAGGACCCGCGGATGCGACCGGTAGTGA
GCAAGGGCGAGGAGGATAACATGGCCATCATCAAGGAGTTCATGCGCTTCAAGGTGCACATGGAGGGCTC
CGTGAACGGCCACGAGTTCGAGATCGAGGGCGAGGGCGAGGGCCGCCCCTACGAGGGCACCCAGACCGCC
AAGCTGAAGGTGACCAAGGGTGGCCCCCTGCCCTTCGCCTGGGACATCCTGTCCCCTCAGTTCATGTACG
GCTCCAAGGCCTACGTGAAGCACCCCGCCGACATCCCCGACTACTTGAAGCTGTCCTTCCCCGAGGGCTT
CAAGTGGGAGCGCGTGATGAACTTCGAGGACGGCGGCGTGGTGACCGTGACCCAGGACTCCTCCCTGCAG
GACGGCGAGTTCATCTACAAGGTGAAGCTGCGCGGCACCAACTTCCCCTCCGACGGCCCCGTAATGCAGA
AGAAGACCATGGGCTGGGAGGCCTCCTCCGAGCGGATGTACCCCGAGGACGGCGCCCTGAAGGGCGAGAT
CAAGCAGAGGCTGAAGCTGAAGGACGGCGGCCACTACGACGCTGAGGTCAAGACCACCTACAAGGCCAAG
AAGCCCGTGCAGCTGCCCGGCGCCTACAACGTCAACATCAAGTTGGACATCACCTCCCACAACGAGGACT
ACACCATCGTGGAACAGTACGAACGCGCCGAGGGCCGCCACTCCACCGGCGGCATGGACGAGCTGTACAA
GTAAGAATTCTGTACAAAGCTTATCGATAATCAACCTCTGGATTACAAAATTTGTGAAAGATTGACTGGT
ATTCTTAACTATGTTGCTCCTTTTACGCTATGTGGATACGCTGCTTTAATGCCTTTGTATCATGCTATTG
CTTCCCGTATGGCTTTCATTTTCTCCTCCTTGTATAAATCCTGGTTGCTGTCTCTTTATGAGGAGTTGTG
GCCCGTTGTCAGGCAACGTGGCGTGGTGTGCACTGTGTTTGCTGACGCAACCCCCACTGGTTGGGGCATT
GCCACCACCTGTCAGCTCCTTTCCGGGACTTTCGCTTTCCCCCTCCCTATTGCCACGGCGGAACTCATCG
CCGCCTGCCTTGCCCGCTGCTGGACAGGGGCTCGGCTGTTGGGCACTGACAATTCCGTGGTGTTGTCGGG
GAAATCATCGTCCTTTCCTTGGCTGCTCGCCTATGTTGCCACCTGGATTCTGCGCGGGACGTCCTTCTGC
TACGTCCCTTCGGCCCTCAATCCAGCGGACCTTCCTTCCCGCGGCCTGCTGCCGGCTCTGCGGCCTCTTC
CGCGTCTTCGCCTTCGCCCTCAGACGAGTCGGATCTCCCTTTGGGCCGCCTCCCCGCATCGATACCGGCT
CGAGACGGGTGGCATCCCTGTGACCCCTCCCCAGTGCCTCTCCTGGCCCTGGAAGTTGCCACTCCAGTGC
CCACCAGCCTTGTCCTAATAAAATTAAGTTGCATCATTTTGTCTGACTAGGTGTCCTTCTATAATATTAT
GGGGTGGAGGGGGGTGGTATGGAGCAAGGGGCAAGTTGGGAAGACAACCTGTAGGGCCTGCGGGGTCTAT
TGGGAACCAAGCTGGAGTGCAGTGGCACAATCTTGGCTCACTGCAATCTCCGCCTCCTGGGTTCAAGCGA
TTCTCCTGCCTCAGCCTCCCGAGTTGTTGGGATTCCAGGCATGCATGACCAGGCTCAGCTAATTTTTGTT
TTTTTGGTAGAGACGGGGTTTCACCATATTGGCCAGGCTGGTCTCCAACTCCTAATCTCAGGTGATCTAC
CCACCTTGGCCTCCCAAATTGCTGGGATTACAGGCGTGAACCACTGCTCCCTTCCCTGTCCTTCTCGAGC
TGATTTTGTAGGTAACCACGTGCGGACCGAGCGGCCGCAGGAACCCCTAGTGATGGAGTTGGCCACTCCC
TCTCTGCGCGCTCGCTCGCTCACTGAGGCCGGGCGACCAAAGGTCGCCCGACGCCCGGGCTTTGCCCGGG
CGGCCTCAGTGAGCGAGCGAGCGCGCAGCTGCCTGCAGGGGCGCCTGATGCGGTATTTTCTCCTTACGCA
TCTGTGCGGTATTTCACACCGCATA
[95 nt withheld, positions 4506-4600]
T
[46 nt withheld, positions 4602-4647]
C
[141 nt withheld, positions 4649-4789]
CCTTTGACGTTGGAGTCCACGTTCTTT
[37 nt withheld, positions 4817-4853]
ACTCTATCTCGGGCTATTCTTTTGATTTATAAGGGATTTTGCCGATTTCGGTCTATTGGTTAAAAAATGA
GCTGATTTAACAAAAATTTAACGCGAATTTTAACAAAATATTAACGTTTACAATTTTATGGTGCACTCTC
AGTACAATCTGCTCTGATGCCGCATAGTTAAGCCAGCCCCGACACCCGCCAACACCCGCTGACGCGCCCT
GACGGGCTTGTCTGCTCCCGGCATCCGCTTACAGACAAGCTGTGACCGTCTCCGGGAGCTGCATGTGTCA
GAGGTTTTCACCGTCATCACCGAAACGCGCGAGACGAAAGGGCCTCGTGATACGCCTATTTTTATAGGTT
AATGTCATGATAATAATGGTTTCTTAGACGTCAGGTGGCACTTTTCGGGGAAATGTGCGCGGAACCCCTA
TTTGTTTATTTTTCTAAATACATTCAAATATGTATCCGCTCATGAGACAATAACCCTGATAAATGCTTCA
ATAATATTGAAAAAGGAAGAGTATGAGTATTCAACATTTCCGTGTCGCCCTTATTCCCTTTTTTGCGGCA
TTTTGCCTTCCTGTTTTTGCTCACCCAGAAACGCTGGTGAAAGTAAAAGATGCTGAAGATCAGTTGGGTG
CACGAGTGGGTTACATCGAACTGGATCTCAACAGCGGTAAGATCCTTGAGAGTTTTCGCCCCGAAGAACG
TTTTCCAATGATGAGCACTTTTAAAGTTCTGCTATGTGGCGCGGTATTATCCCGTATTGACGCCGGGCAA
GAGCAACTCGGTCGCCGCATACACTATTCTCAGAATGACTTGGTTGAGTACTCACCAGTCACAGAAAAGC
ATCTTACGGATGGCATGACAGTAAGAGAATTATGCAGTGCTGCCATAACCATGAGTGATAACACTGCGGC
CAACTTACTTCTGACAACGATCGGAGGACCGAAGGAGCTAACCGCTTTTTTGCACAACATGGGGGATCAT
GTAACTCGCCTTGATCGTTGGGAACCGGAGCTGAATGAAGCCATACCAAACGACGAGCGTGACACCACGA
TGCCTGTAGCAATGGCAACAACGTTGCGCAAACTATTAACTGGCGAACTACTTACTCTAGCTTCCCGGCA
ACAATTAATAGACTGGATGGAGGCGGATAAAGTTGCAGGACCACTTCTGCGCTCGGCCCTTCCGGCTGGC
TGGTTTATTGCTGATAAATCTGGAGCCGGTGAGCGTGGGTCTCGCGGTATCATTGCAGCACTGGGGCCAG
ATGGTAAGCCCTCCCGTATCGTAGTTATCTACACGACGGGGAGTCAGGCAACTATGGATGAACGAAATAG
ACAGATCGCTGAGATAGGTGCCTCACTGATTAAGCATTGGTAACTGTCAGACCAAGTTTACTCATATATA
CTTTAGATTGATTTAAAACTTCATTTTTAATTTAAAAGGATCTAGGTGAAGATCCTTTTTGATAATCTCA
TGACCAAAATCCCTTAACGTGAGTTTTCGTTCCACTGAGCGTCAGACCCCGTAGAAAAGATCAAAGGATC
TTCTTGAGATCCTTTTTTTCTGCGCGTAATCTGCTGCTTGCAAACAAAAAAACCACCGCTACCAGCGGTG
GTTTGTTTGCCGGATCAAGAGCTACCAACTCTTTTTCCGAAGGTAACTGGCTTCAGCAGAGCGCAGATAC
CAAATACTGTTCTTCTAGTGTAGCCGTAGTTAGGCCACCACTTCAAGAACTCTGTAGCACCGCCTACATA
CCTCGCTCTGCTAATCCTGTTACCAGTGGCTGCTGCCAGTGGCGATAAGTCGTGTCTTACCGGGTTGGAC
TCAAGACGATAGTTACCGGATAAGGCGCAGCGGTCGGGCTGAACGGGGGGTTCGTGCACACAGCCCAGCT
TGGAGCGAACGACCTACACCGAACTGAGATACCTACAGCGTGAGCTATGAGAAAGCGCCACGCTTCCCGA
AGGGAGAAAGGCGGACAGGTATCCGGTAAGCGGCAGGGTCGGAACAGGAGAGCGCACGAGGGAGCTTCCA
GGGGGAAACGCCTGGTATCTTTATAGTCCTGTCGGGTTTCGCCACCTCTGACTTGAGCGTCGATTTTTGT
GATGCTCGTCAGGGGGGCGGAGCCTATGGAAAAACGCCAGCAACGCGGCCTTTTTACGGTTCCTGGCCTT
TTGCTGGCCTTTTGCTCACATGT
